>Addgene plasmid #124991 | RV-mCD4-HH7-8 | addgene full sequence | sequence record 246716 | Addgene NGS Result
AATGAAAGACCCCACCTGTAGGTTTGGCAAGCTAGCTTAAGTAACGCCATTTTGCAAGGCATGGAAAATA
CATAACTGAGAATAGAGAAGTTCAGATCAAGGTTAGGAACAGAGAGACAGCAGAATATGGGCCAAACAGG
ATATCTGTGGTAAGCAGTTCCTGCCCCGGCTCAGGGCCAAGAACAGATGGTCCCCAGATGCGGTCCCGCC
CTCAGCAGTTTCTAGAGAACCATCAGATGTTTCCAGGGTGCCCCAAGGACCTGAAATGACCCTGTGCCTT
ATTTGAACTAACCAATCAGTTCGCTTCTCGCTTCTGTTCGCGCGCTTCTGCTCCCCGAGCTCAATAAAAG
AGCCCACAACCCCTCACTCGGCGCGCCAGTCCTCCGATAGACTGCGTCGCCCGGGTACCCGTATTCCCAA
TAAAGCCTCTTGCTGTTTGCATCCGAATCGTGGACTCGCTGATCCTTGGGAGGGTCTCCTCAGATTGATT
GACTGCCCACCTCGGGGGTCTTTCATTTGGAGGTTCCACCGAGATTTGGAGACCCCTGCCCAGGGACCAC
CGACCCCCCCGCCGGGAGGTAAGCTGGCCAGCGGTCGTTTCGTGTCTGTCTCTGTCTTTGTGCGTGTTTG
TGCCGGCATCTAATGTTTGCGCCTGCGTCTGTACTAGTTAGCTAACTAGCTCTGTATCTGGCGGACCCGT
GGTGGAACTGACGAGTTCTGAACACCCGGCCGCAACCCTGGGAGACGTCCCAGGGACTTTGGGGGCCGTT
TTTGTGGCCCGACCTGAGGAAGGGAGTCGATGTGGAATCCGACCCCGTCAGGATATGTGGTTCTGGTAGG
AGACGAGAACCTAAAACAGTTCCCGCCTCCGTCTGAATTTTTGCTTTCGGTTTGGAACCGAAGCCGCGCG
TCTTGTCTGCTGCAGCGCTGCAGCATCGTTCTGTGTTGTCTCTGTCTGACTGTGTTTCTGTATTTGTCTG
AAAATTAGGGCCAGACTGTTACCACTCCCTTAAGTTTGACCTTAGGTCACTGGAAAGATGTCGAGCGGAT
CGCTCACAACCAGTCGGTAGATGTCAAGAAGAGACGTTGGGTTACCTTCTGCTCTGCAGAATGGCCAACC
TTTAACGTCGGATGGCCGCGAGACGGCACCTTTAACCGAGACCTCATCACCCAGGTTAAGATCAAGGTCT
TTTCACCTGGCCCGCATGGACACCCAGACCAGGTCCCCTACATCGTGACCTGGGAAGCCTTGGCTTTTGA
CCCCCCTCCCTGGGTCAAGCCCTTTGTACACCCTAAGCCTCCGCCTCCTCTTCCTCCATCCGCCCCGTCT
CTCCCCCTTGAACCTCCTCGTTCGACCCCGCCTCGATCCTCCCTTTATCCAGCCCTCACTCCTTCTCTAG
GCGCCGGAATTAGATCTCTCGAGGCCACCATGCTCCTGGCGCTCCTCCCAGTGCTGGGGATACACTTTGT
CCTGAGAGATGCCCAAGCTCAGTCAGTGACGCAGCCCGATGCTCGCGTCACTGTCTCTGAAGGAGCCTCT
CTGCAGCTGAGATGCAAGTATTCCTCCTCTGGGACACCTTATCTGTTCTGGTATGTCCAGTACCCGCGGC
AGGGGCTGCAGCTGCTCCTCAAGTACTATTCCGGAGACCCAGTGGTTCAAGGAGTGAATGGCTTTGAGGC
TGAGTTCAGCAAGAGTAACTCTTCCTTCCACCTGCGGAAAGCCTCTGTGCACTGGAGCGACTCGGCTGTG
TACTTCTGTGTTCTGAGCGCAGGAGGAAATGAGAAAATAACTTTTGGGGCTGGAACCAAACTCACCATTA
AACCCAACATCCAGAACCCAGAACCTGCTGTGTACCAGTTAAAAGATCCTCGGTCTCAGGACAGCACCCT
CTGCCTGTTCACCGACTTTGACTCCCAAATCAATGTGCCGAAAACCATGGAATCTGGAACGTTCATCACT
GACAAAACTGTGCTGGACATGAAAGCTATGGATTCCAAGAGCAATGGGGCCATTGCCTGGAGCAACCAGA
CAAGCTTCACCTGCCAAGATATCTTCAAAGAGACCAACGCCACCTACCCCAGTTCAGACGTTCCCTGTGA
TGCCACGTTGACTGAGAAAAGCTTTGAAACAGATATGAACCTAAACTTTCAAAACCTGTCAGTTATGGGA
CTCCGAATCCTCCTGCTGAAAGTAGCCGGATTTAACCTGCTCATGACGCTGAGGCTGTGGTCCAGTGGCT
CCGGAGCCACGAACTTCTCTCTGTTAAAGCAAGCAGGAGACGTGGAAGAAAACCCCGGTCCCATGCTGTA
CTCTCTCCTTGCCTTTCTCCTGGGCATGTTCTTGGGTGTTAGTGCTCAGACTATCCATCAATGGCCAGTT
GCCGAGATCAAGGCTGTGGGCAGCCCACTGTCTCTGGGGTGTACCATAAAGGGGAAATCAAGCCCTAACC
TCTACTGGTACTGGCAGGCCACAGGAGGCACCCTCCAGCAACTCTTCTACTCTATTACTGTTGGCCAGGT
AGAGTCGGTGGTGCAACTGAACCTCTCAGCTTCCAGGCCGAAGGACGACCAATTCATCCTAAGCACGGAG
AAGCTGCTTCTCAGCCACTCTGGCTTCTACCTCTGTGCCTGGAGGGACAGAACAGAAGTCTTCTTTGGTA
AAGGAACCAGACTCACAGTTGTAGAAGATCTGAGAAATGTGACTCCACCCAAGGTCTCCTTGTTTGAGCC
ATCAAAAGCAGAGATTGCAAACAAACAAAAGGCTACCCTCGTGTGCTTGGCCAGGGGCTTCTTCCCTGAC
CACGTGGAGCTGAGCTGGTGGGTGAATGGCAAGGAGGTCCACAGTGGGGTCAGCACGGACCCTCAGGCCT
ACAAGGAGAGCAATTATAGCTACTGCCTGAGCAGCCGCCTGAGGGTCTCTGCTACCTTCTGGCACAATCC
TCGAAACCACTTCCGCTGCCAAGTGCAGTTCCATGGGCTTTCAGAGGAGGACAAGTGGCCAGAGGGCTCA
CCCAAACCTGTCACACAGAACATCAGTGCAGAGGCCTGGGGCCGAGCAGACTGTGGAATCACTTCAGCAT
CCTATCATCAGGGGGTTCTGTCTGCAACCATCCTCTATGAGATCCTACTGGGGAAGGCCACCCTATATGC
TGTGCTGGTCAGTGGCCTGGTGCTGATGGCCATGGTCAAGAAAAAAAATTCCTGAGAATTCCGCCCCCCC
CCCCTAACGTTACTGGCCGAAGCCGCTTGGAATAAGGCCGGTGTGCGTTTGTCTATATGTTATTTTCCAC
CATATTGCCGTCTTTTGGCAATGTGAGGGCCCGGAAACCTGGCCCTGTCTTCTTGACGAGCATTCCTAGG
GGTCTTTCCCCTCTCGCCAAAGGAATGCAAGGTCTGTTGAATGTCGTGAAGGAAGCAGTTCCTCTGGAAG
CTTCTTGAAGACAAACAACGTCTGTAGCGACCCTTTGCAGGCAGCGGAACCCCCCACCTGGCGACAGGTG
CCTCTGCGGCCAAAAGCCACGTGTATAAGATACACCTGCAAAGGCGGCACAACCCCAGTGCCACGTTGTG
AGTTGGATAGTTGTGGAAAGAGTCAAATGGCTCTCCTCAAGCGTATTCAACAAGGGGCTGAAGGATGCCC
AGAAGGTACCCCATTGTATGGGATCTGATCTGGGGCCTCGGTGCACATGCTTTACATGTGTTTAGTCGAG
GTTAAAAAAACGTCTAGGCCCCCCGAACCACGGGGACGTGGTTTTCCTTTGAAAAACACGATGATAATAT
GGCCACAACCATGGGCCACCATGAACCCAGCCATCAGCGTCGCTCTCCTGCTCTCAGTCTTGCAGGTGTC
CCGAGGGCAGAAGGTGACCAGCCTGACAGCCTGCCTGGTGAACCAAAACCTTCGCCTGGACTGCCGCCAT
GAGAATAACACCAAGGATAACTCCATCCAGCATGAGTTCAGCCTGACCCGAGAGAAGAGGAAGCACGTGC
TCTCAGGCACCCTTGGGATACCCGAGCACACGTACCGCTCCCGCGTCACCCTCTCCAACCAGCCCTATAT
CAAGGTCCTTACCCTAGCCAACTTCACCACCAAGGATGAGGGCGACTACTTTTGTGAGCTTCGCGTCTCG
GGCGCGAATCCCATGAGCTCCAATAAAAGTATCAGTGTGTATAGAGACAAGCTGGTCAAGTGTGGCGGCA
TAAGCCTGCTGGTTCAGAACACATCCTGGATGCTGCTGCTGCTGCTTTCCCTCTCCCTCCTCCAAGCCCT
GGACTTCATTTCTCTGTGAGTCGACCTGCAGCCAAGCTTATCGATAAAATAAAAGATTTTATTTAGTCTC
CAGAAAAAGGGGGGAATGAAAGACCCCACCTGTAGGTTTGGCAAGCTAGCTTAAGTAACGCCATTTTGCA
AGGCATGGAAAATACATAACTGAGAATAGAGAAGTTCAGATCAAGGTTAGGAACAGAGAGACAGCAGAAT
ATGGGCCAAACAGGATATCTGTGGTAAGCAGTTCCTGCCCCGGCTCAGGGCCAAGAACAGATGGTCCCCA
GATGCGGTCCCGCCCTCAGCAGTTTCTAGAGAACCATCAGATGTTTCCAGGGTGCCCCAAGGACCTGAAA
TGACCCTGTGCCTTATTTGAACTAACCAATCAGTTCGCTTCTCGCTTCTGTTCGCGCGCTTCTGCTCCCC
GAGCTCAATAAAAGAGCCCACAACCCCTCACTCGGCGCGCCAGTCCTCCGATAGACTGCGTCGCCCGGGT
ACCCGTGTATCCAATAAACCCTCTTGCAGTTGCATCCGACTTGTGGTCTCGCTGTTCCTTGGGAGGGTCT
CCTCTGAGTGATTGACTACCCGTCAGCGGGGGTCTTTCATGGGTAACAGTTTCTTGAAGTTGGAGAACAA
CATTCTGAGGGTAGGAGTCGAATATTAAGTAATCCTGACTCAATTAGCCACTGTTTTGAATCCACATACT
CCAATACTCCTGAAATAGTTCATTATGGACAGCGCAGAAAGAGCTGGGGAGAATTGTGAAATTGTTATCC
GCTCACAATTCCACACAACATACGAGCCGGAAGCATAAAGTGTAAAGCCTGGGGTGCCTAATGAGTGAGC
TAACTCACATTAATTGCGTTGCGCTCACTGCCCGCTTTCCAGTCGGGAAACCTGTCGTGCCAGCTGCATT
AATGAATCGGCCAACGCGCGGGGAGAGGCGGTTTGCGTATTGGGCGCTCTTCCGCTTCCTCGCTCACTGA
CTCGCTGCGCTCGGTCGTTCGGCTGCGGCGAGCGGTATCAGCTCACTCAAAGGCGGTAATACGGTTATCC
ACAGAATCAGGGGATAACGCAGGAAAGAACATGTGAGCAAAAGGCCAGCAAAAGGCCAGGAACCGTAAAA
AGGCCGCGTTGCTGGCGTTTTTCCATAGGCTCCGCCCCCCTGACGAGCATCACAAAAATCGACGCTCAAG
TCAGAGGTGGCGAAACCCGACAGGACTATAAAGATACCAGGCGTTTCCCCCTGGAAGCTCCCTCGTGCGC
TCTCCTGTTCCGACCCTGCCGCTTACCGGATACCTGTCCGCCTTTCTCCCTTCGGGAAGCGTGGCGCTTT
CTCATAGCTCACGCTGTAGGTATCTCAGTTCGGTGTAGGTCGTTCGCTCCAAGCTGGGCTGTGTGCACGA
ACCCCCCGTTCAGCCCGACCGCTGCGCCTTATCCGGTAACTATCGTCTTGAGTCCAACCCGGTAAGACAC
GACTTATCGCCACTGGCAGCAGCCACTGGTAACAGGATTAGCAGAGCGAGGTATGTAGGCGGTGCTACAG
AGTTCTTGAAGTGGTGGCCTAACTACGGCTACACTAGAAGAACAGTATTTGGTATCTGCGCTCTGCTGAA
GCCAGTTACCTTCGGAAAAAGAGTTGGTAGCTCTTGATCCGGCAAACAAACCACCGCTGGTAGCGGTGGT
TTTTTTGTTTGCAAGCAGCAGATTACGCGCAGAAAAAAAGGATCTCAAGAAGATCCTTTGATCTTTTCTA
CGGGGTCTGACGCTCAGTGGAACGAAAACTCACGTTAAGGGATTTTGGTCATGAGATTATCAAAAAGGAT
CTTCACCTAGATCCTTTTAAATTAAAAATGAAGTTTTAAATCAATCTAAAGTATATATGAGTAAACTTGG
TCTGACAGTTACCAATGCTTAATCAGTGAGGCACCTATCTCAGCGATCTGTCTATTTCGTTCATCCATAG
TTGCCTGACTCCCCGTCGTGTAGATAACTACGATACGGGAGGGCTTACCATCTGGCCCCAGTGCTGCAAT
GATACCGCGAGACCCACGCTCACCGGCTCCAGATTTATCAGCAATAAACCAGCCAGCCGGAAGGGCCGAG
CGCAGAAGTGGTCCTGCAACTTTATCCGCCTCCATCCAGTCTATTAATTGTTGCCGGGAAGCTAGAGTAA
GTAGTTCGCCAGTTAATAGTTTGCGCAACGTTGTTGCCATTGCTACAGGCATCGTGGTGTCACGCTCGTC
GTTTGGTATGGCTTCATTCAGCTCCGGTTCCCAACGATCAAGGCGAGTTACATGATCCCCCATGTTGTGC
AAAAAAGCGGTTAGCTCCTTCGGTCCTCCGATCGTTGTCAGAAGTAAGTTGGCCGCAGTGTTATCACTCA
TGGTTATGGCAGCACTGCATAATTCTCTTACTGTCATGCCATCCGTAAGATGCTTTTCTGTGACTGGTGA
GTACTCAACCAAGTCATTCTGAGAATAGTGTATGCGGCGACCGAGTTGCTCTTGCCCGGCGTCAATACGG
GATAATACCGCGCCACATAGCAGAACTTTAAAAGTGCTCATCATTGGAAAACGTTCTTCGGGGCGAAAAC
TCTCAAGGATCTTACCGCTGTTGAGATCCAGTTCGATGTAACCCACTCGTGCACCCAACTGATCTTCAGC
ATCTTTTACTTTCACCAGCGTTTCTGGGTGAGCAAAAACAGGAAGGCAAAATGCCGCAAAAAAGGGAATA
AGGGCGACACGGAAATGTTGAATACTCATACTCTTCCTTTTTCAATATTATTGAAGCATTTATCAGGGTT
ATTGTCTCATGAGCGGATACATATTTGAATGTATTTAGAAAAATAAACAAATAGGGGTTCCGCGCACATT
TCCCCGAAAAGTGCCACCTGACGTCTAAGAAACCATTATTATCATGACATTAACCTATAAAAATAGGCGT
ATCACGAGGCCCTTTCGTCTCGCGCGTTTCGGTGATGACGGTGAAAACCTCTGACACATGCAGCTCCCGG
AGACGGTCACAGCTTGTCTGTAAGCGGATGCCGGGAGCAGACAAGCCCGTCAGGGCGCGTCAGCGGGTGT
TGGCGGGTGTCGGGGCTGGCTTAACTATGCGGCATCAGAGCAGATTGTACTGAGAGTGCACCATATGCGG
TGTGAAATACCGCACAGATGCGTAAGGAGAAAATACCGCATCAGGCGCCATTCGCCATTCAGGCTGCGCA
ACTGTTGGGAAGGGCGATCGGTGCGGGCCTCTTCGCTATTACGCCAGCTGGCGAAAGGGGGATGTGCTGC
AAGGCGATTAAGTTGGGTAACGCCAGGGTTTTCCCAGTCACGACGTTGTAAAACGACGGCGCAAGGAATG
GTGCATGCAAGGAGATGGCGCCCAACAGTCCCCCGGCCACGGGGCCTGCCACCATACCCACGCCGAAACA
AGCGCTCATGAGCCCGAAGTGGCGAGCCCGATCTTCCCCATCGGTGATGTCGGCGATATAGGCGCCAGCA
ACCGCACCTGTGGCGCCGGTGATGCCGGCCACGATGCGTCCGGCGTAGAGGCGATTAGTCCAATTTGTTA
AAGACAGGATATCAGTGGTCCAGGCTCTAGTTTTGACTCAACAATATCACCAGCTGAAGCCTATAGAGTA
CGAGCCATAGATAAAATAAAAGATTTTATTTAGTCTCCAGAAAAAGGGGGG
Features (pLannotate 1.2.2; 23 found; start..end, strand, type, name):
      1..517     +  LTR            5' LTR: 5' long terminal repeat from murine embryonic stem cell virus
    581..922     +  misc_feature   MESV Ψ: packaging signal of murine embryonic stem cell virus
    989..1405    +  CDS            gag (truncated): truncated Moloney murine leukemia virus (MMLV) gag gene lacking the start codon
   1430..1819    +  CDS            TVA1_MOUSE: Experimental evidence at protein level: Swiss-Prot protein existence level 1. From Mus musculus (Mouse).
   1823..2236    +  CDS            Tcra: TCA_MOUSE - Experimental evidence at protein level: Swiss-Prot protein existence level 1. From Mus musculus (Mouse).
   2246..2301    +  CDS            P2A (fragment): 2A peptide from porcine teschovirus-1 polyprotein Eukaryotic ribosomes fail to insert a peptide bond between the Gly and Pro residues, yielding separate polypeptides.
   2303..2632    +  CDS            TRBV30: TVB30_HUMAN - Protein inferred from homology: Swiss-Prot protein existence level 3. V region of the variable domain of T cell receptor (TR) beta chain that participates in the antigen recognition (PubMed:24600447). Alpha-beta T cell receptors are antigen specific receptors which are essential to the immune response and are present on the cell surface of T lymphocytes. Recognize peptide-major histocompatibility (MH) (pMH) complexes that are displayed by antigen presenting cells (APC), a prerequisite for efficient T cell adaptive immunity against pathogens (PubMed:25493333). Binding of alpha-bet
   2684..3202    +  CDS            TCB2_MOUSE: Experimental evidence at protein level: Swiss-Prot protein existence level 1. From Mus musculus (Mouse).
   3315..3777    +  misc_feature   IRES: internal ribosome entry site (IRES) of the encephalomyocarditis virus (EMCV)
   3801..4289    +  CDS            Thy1.1: mouse GPI-anchored cell surface glycoprotein of the immunoglobulin superfamily This allele of Thy1 is also known as CD90.1.
   4356..4870    +  LTR            3' LTR: 3' long terminal repeat from murine embryonic stem cell virus
   5032..5048    -  protein_bind   lac operator: The lac repressor binds to the lac operator to inhibit transcription in E. coli. This inhibition can be relieved by adding lactose or isopropyl-β-D-thiogalactopyranoside (IPTG). lac repressor encoded by lacI
   5056..5086    -  promoter       lac promoter: promoter for the E. coli lac operon
   5101..5122    -  protein_bind   CAP binding site: CAP binding activates transcription in the presence of cAMP. E. coli catabolite activator protein
   5135..5227    -  CDS            lacI (fragment): lac repressor; lacI; The lac repressor binds to the lac operator to inhibit transcription in E. coli. This inhibition can be relieved by adding lactose or isopropyl-β-D-thiogalactopyranoside (IPTG).
   5410..5998    -  rep_origin     ori: high-copy-number ColE1/pMB1/pBR322/pUC origin of replication
   6169..7029    -  CDS            AmpR: β-lactamase; bla; confers resistance to ampicillin, carbenicillin, and related antibiotics
   7030..7134    -  promoter       AmpR promoter: bla
   7229..7264    +  CDS            rop (fragment): Rop protein, which maintains plasmids at low copy number; rop
   7366..7465    +  misc_feature   bom (fragment): basis of mobility region from pBR322
   7471..7620    -  CDS            lacZα (fragment): LacZα fragment of β-galactosidase; lacZ fragment
   7620..7821    -  CDS            TcR (fragment): tetracycline efflux protein; tet; confers resistance to tetracycline
   7822..7920    +  CDS            env (fragment): murine leukemia virus gPr80 envelope polyprotein precursor; env; proteolytically cleaved into gp70SU and p15TM subunits
