[The description below was written by a language model from this plasmid's Addgene catalogue record and pLannotate feature annotations shown in this document.]
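Description:
RV-mCD4-HH7-8 is a gammaretroviral expression plasmid built on the pMigR1 (MSCV-type) backbone and designed to deliver a mouse T cell receptor into mammalian cells, specifically T cell hybridomas. In bacteria it is maintained through a high-copy ColE1/pUC-type origin and selected with ampicillin via the β-lactamase gene. The remaining bacterial annotations (partial lacI, lacZα, rop, bom and tetracycline-resistance sequences, plus an env fragment) are backbone remnants rather than functional parts.

The proviral region is bounded by murine embryonic stem cell virus 5' and 3' LTRs, with the Ψ packaging signal and a truncated, start-codon-less gag segment that promotes efficient encapsidation of the genomic RNA when the plasmid is introduced into a packaging cell line. No separate internal promoter is annotated, so transcription is presumably driven by the 5' LTR. The payload is the HH7-8 TCR, specific for Helicobacter hepaticus, encoded as a single open reading frame: a TCRα variable and constant region, a P2A ribosomal-skipping peptide, then a TCRβ variable and constant region, so that both chains are produced as separate polypeptides from one transcript. The β variable segment was matched to a human homologue by the annotation software, but the record lists the insert as mouse.

Downstream, an EMCV IRES directs translation of a surface marker for identifying or sorting transduced cells. The feature table annotates this marker as Thy1.1 (CD90.1), whereas the plasmid name suggests mouse CD4; the record does not resolve this discrepancy. The construct is used to reconstitute this bacterium-specific TCR in hybridomas, for example to test antigen reactivity.
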