Addgene plasmid #124991: RV-mCD4-HH7-8
Purpose: Express the Helicobacter hepaticus specific TCRa/b HH7-8 in T cell hybridoma cells
Depositing lab: Dan Littman. Depositing organization: NYU Grossman School of Medicine. Publication: c-MAF-dependent regulatory T cells mediate immunological tolerance to a gut pathobiont. Xu M, Pokrovskii M, Ding Y, Yi R, Au C, Harrison OJ, Galan C, Belkaid Y, Bonneau R, Littman DR. Nature. 2018 Feb 15;554(7692):373-377. doi: 10.1038/nature25500. Epub 2018 Feb 7. PubMed 29414937.
Backbone
  Vector backbone: pMigR1
  Vector type: Mammalian Expression ; Retroviral
Growth in bacteria
  Bacterial resistance: Ampicillin, 100 μg/mL
  Growth temperature: 37°C
  Growth strain: NEB Stable
  Copy number: High Copy
Gene/Insert
  Gene/Insert name: HH7-8 TCRa P2A TCRb
  Species: M. musculus (mouse)
Terms and licenses: Academic/Nonprofit Terms; Industry Terms: Not Available to Industry
How to cite: RV-mCD4-HH7-8 was a gift from Dan Littman (Addgene plasmid # 124991 ; http://n2t.net/addgene:124991 ; RRID:Addgene_124991)
