>Addgene plasmid #124991 | RV-mCD4-HH7-8 | depositor partial sequence | sequence record 238872 | TCR-HH7-8 TRA-P2A-TRB
GAAATTTCCTCGAGGCCACCATGCTCCTGGCGCTCCTCCCAGTGCTGGGGATACACTTTGTCCTGAGAGA
TGCCCAAGCTCAGTCAGTGACGCAGCCCGATGCTCGCGTCACTGTCTCTGAAGGAGCCTCTCTGCAGCTG
AGATGCAAGTATTCCTCCTCTGGGACACCTTATCTGTTCTGGTATGTCCAGTACCCGCGGCAGGGGCTGC
AGCTGCTCCTCAAGTACTATTCCGGAGACCCAGTGGTTCAAGGAGTGAATGGCTTTGAGGCTGAGTTCAG
CAAGAGTAACTCTTCCTTCCACCTGCGGAAAGCCTCTGTGCACTGGAGCGACTCGGCTGTGTACTTCTGT
GTTCTGAGCGCAGGAGGAAATGAGAAAATAACTTTTGGGGCTGGAACCAAACTCACCATTAAACCCAACA
TCCAGAACCCAGAACCTGCTGTGTACCAGTTAAAAGATCCTCGGTCTCAGGACAGCACCCTCTGCCTGTT
CACCGACTTTGACTCCCAAATCAATGTGCCGAAAACCATGGAATCTGGAACGTTCATCACTGACAAAACT
GTGCTGGACATGAAAGCTATGGATTCCAAGAGCAATGGGGCCATTGCCTGGAGCAACCAGACAAGCTTCA
CCTGCCAAGATATCTTCAAAGAGACCAACGCCACCTACCCCAGTTCAGACGTTCCCTGTGATGCCACGTT
GACTGAGAAAAGCTTTGAAACAGATATGAACCTAAACTTTCAAAACCTGTCAGTTATGGGACTCCGAATC
CTCCTGCTGAAAGTAGCCGGATTTAACCTGCTCATGACGCTGAGGCTGTGGTCCAGTGGCTCCGGAGCCA
CGAACTTCTCTCTGTTAAAGCAAGCAGGAGACGTGGAAGAAAACCCCGGTCCCATGCTGTACTCTCTCCT
TGCCTTTCTCCTGGGCATGTTCTTGGGTGTTAGTGCTCAGACTATCCATCAATGGCCAGTTGCCGAGATC
AAGGCTGTGGGCAGCCCACTGTCTCTGGGGTGTACCATAAAGGGGAAATCAAGCCCTAACCTCTACTGGT
ACTGGCAGGCCACAGGAGGCACCCTCCAGCAACTCTTCTACTCTATTACTGTTGGCCAGGTAGAGTCGGT
GGTGCAACTGAACCTCTCAGCTTCCAGGCCGAAGGACGACCAATTCATCCTAAGCACGGAGAAGCTGCTT
CTCAGCCACTCTGGCTTCTACCTCTGTGCCTGGAGGGACAGAACAGAAGTCTTCTTTGGTAAAGGAACCA
GACTCACAGTTGTAGAAGATCTCCGGGGCC
